Addgene plasmid #200779: pJH4542
Purpose: Ptwk-40s GCaMP6s T2A NLS::mNeptune unc-54 3' UTR C.elegans AVA,AVB and other neurons expression of GCaMP6 and nuclear mNeptune
Depositing lab: Mei Zhen. Depositing organization: Sinai Health System. Publication: A tonically active master neuron modulates mutually exclusive motor states at two timescales. Meng J, Ahamed T, Yu B, Hung W, Ei Mouridi S, Wang Z, Zhang Y, Wen Q, Boulin T, Gao S, Zhen M. Sci Adv. 2024 Apr 12;10(15):eadk0002. doi: 10.1126/sciadv.adk0002. Epub 2024 Apr 10. PubMed 38598630.
Backbone
  Vector backbone: pBSK
  Backbone manufacturer: stratagene
  Backbone size w/o insert (bp): 6293
  Total vector size (bp): 7796
  Vector type: Worm Expression
Growth in bacteria
  Bacterial resistance: Ampicillin, 100 μg/mL
  Growth temperature: 37°C
  Growth strain: DH5alpha
  Copy number: High Copy
Gene/Insert
  Gene/Insert name: GCaMP6
  Species: C. elegans (nematode)
  Insert size (bp): 1503
  Promoter: Ptwk-40
  Tag / fusion protein: mNeptune (C terminal on backbone)
  Cloning method: Gibson Cloning
  Sequencing primers: 5′ tggctagcgtcgacggatccaaaaaatgggatctcaccaccaccaccaccacggaa; 3′ ttccgtggtggtggtggtggtgagatcccattttttggatccgtcgacgctagcca
Terms and licenses: Academic/Nonprofit Terms; Industry Terms: Not Available to Industry
Depositor comments: Please visit for https://www.biorxiv.org/content/10.1101/2021.09.21.461278v4 bioRxiv preprint. Please note: This plasmid contains a 62 bp deletion in unc-54 3' UTR. This deletion is not known to affect plasmid function.
How to cite: pJH4542 was a gift from Mei Zhen (Addgene plasmid # 200779 ; http://n2t.net/addgene:200779 ; RRID:Addgene_200779)
