[The description below was written by a language model from this plasmid's Addgene catalogue record and pLannotate feature annotations shown in this document.]
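Description:
pJH4542 is a C. elegans expression plasmid built on a pBluescript (pBSK)-type backbone for calcium imaging in defined neurons. In bacteria it is maintained as a high-copy plasmid through a ColE1/pUC-type origin and selected with ampicillin via the β-lactamase gene and its native promoter. The annotation also picks up backbone remnants (lac promoter/operator and CAP site, and fragments of lacI, rop and bom) that play no role in worm expression.

The payload is a bicistronic cassette driven by a short version of the twk-40 promoter (Ptwk-40s), which the record says directs expression in the AVA and AVB interneurons and some other neurons. It encodes the genetically encoded calcium indicator GCaMP6s, followed by a T2A self-cleaving peptide and a nuclear-localised mNeptune, and ends with the unc-54 3' UTR, a terminator commonly used for worm transgenes. T2A-mediated ribosome skipping yields two separate proteins from one transcript: a green calcium sensor reporting activity, and a far-red nuclear marker that serves as a calcium-independent reference for identifying and tracking cells and for ratiometric normalisation.

The automated feature table labels the sensor as GCaMP2 (spanning the sequence origin) and the red protein as mNeptune2.5; these are nearest-match calls, and the catalogue designations differ. The promoter, T2A, NLS and 3' UTR are not annotated, and a short aex-5 fragment hit downstream of mNeptune is probably incidental to the flanking worm sequence. The depositor notes a 62 bp deletion in the unc-54 3' UTR that is not known to affect function, which matches the sequenced record being slightly shorter than the stated total size.
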