Features (pLannotate 1.2.2; 12 found; start..end, strand, type, name):
   1529..2359    +  CDS            mNeptune2.5: mNeptune2.5 is a basic (constitutively fluorescent) red fluorescent protein published in 2014, derived from Entacmaea quadricolor. It is reported to be a rapidly-maturing monomer with moderate acid sensitivity.
   3038..3190    +  CDS            aex-5 (fragment): AEX5_CAEEL - Also known as kpc-3 From Caenorhabditis elegans.
   3318..3353    +  CDS            rop (fragment): Rop protein, which maintains plasmids at low copy number; rop
   3455..3554    +  misc_feature   bom (fragment): basis of mobility region from pBR322
   3652..3756    +  promoter       AmpR promoter: bla
   3757..4617    +  CDS            AmpR: β-lactamase; bla; confers resistance to ampicillin, carbenicillin, and related antibiotics
   4788..5376    +  rep_origin     ori: high-copy-number ColE1/pMB1/pBR322/pUC origin of replication
   5559..5651    +  CDS            lacI (fragment): lac repressor; lacI; The lac repressor binds to the lac operator to inhibit transcription in E. coli. This inhibition can be relieved by adding lactose or isopropyl-β-D-thiogalactopyranoside (IPTG).
   5664..5685    +  protein_bind   CAP binding site: CAP binding activates transcription in the presence of cAMP. E. coli catabolite activator protein
   5700..5730    +  promoter       lac promoter: promoter for the E. coli lac operon
   5738..5754    +  protein_bind   lac operator: The lac repressor binds to the lac operator to inhibit transcription in E. coli. This inhibition can be relieved by adding lactose or isopropyl-β-D-thiogalactopyranoside (IPTG). lac repressor encoded by lacI
   7526..1201    +  CDS            GCaMP2 (across the origin): GCaMP2 is a basic (constitutively fluorescent) green fluorescent protein published in 2006, derived from Aequorea victoria.
>Addgene plasmid #200779 | pJH4542 | addgene full sequence | sequence record 412786 | Addgene NGS Result
CGGAATCAAGGTAAGTTTAAACATGATTTTACTAACTAACTAATCTGATTTAAATTTTCAGGCCAACTTC
CACATCCGTCACAACATCGAGGACGGAGGAGTCCAGCTCGCCTACCACTACCAGCAGAACACCCCAATCG
GAGACGGACCAGTCCTCCTCCCAGACAACCACTACCTCTCCGTCCAGTCCAAGCTCTCCAAGGACCCAAA
CGAGAAGCGTGACCACATGGTCCTCCTTGAGTTCGTCACCGCCGCCGGAATCACCCTCGGAATGGACGAG
CTCTACAAGGGAGGAACCGGAGGTTCCATGGTCTCCAAGGGAGAGGAGCTCTTCACCGGAGTCGTCCCAA
TCCTCGTCGAGCTCGACGGAGACGTCAACGGACACAAGTTCTCCGTCTCTGGAGAGGTAAGTTTAAACAT
GATTTTACTAACTAACTAATCTGATTTAAATTTTCAGGGAGAGGGAGACGCCACCTACGGAAAGCTCACC
CTCAAGTTCATCTGCACCACCGGAAAGCTCCCAGTCCCGTGGCCGACCCTCGTCACCACCCTCACCTACG
GAGTCCAGTGCTTCTCCCGTTACCCAGACCACATGAAGCAGCACGACTTCTTCAAGTCCGCCATGCCAGA
GGGATACATCCAGGAGCGTACCATCTTCTTCAAGGACGACGGAAACTACAAGACCCGTGCCGAGGTCAAG
TTCGAGGGAGACACCCTCGTCAACCGTATCGAGCTCAAGGGAATCGACTTCAAGGAGGACGGAAACATCC
TCGGACACAAGCTTGAGTACAACCTCCCAGACCAGCTCACCGAGGAGCAGATCGCCGAGTTCAAGGTAAG
TTTAAACATGATTTTACTAACTAACTAATCTGATTTAAATTTTCAGGAGGCCTTCTCCCTCTTCGACAAG
GACGGAGACGGAACCATCACCACCAAGGAGCTCGGAACCGTCATGCGTTCCCTCGGACAGAACCCAACCG
AGGCCGAGCTCCAGGACATGATCAACGAGGTCGACGCCGACGGAGACGGAACCATCGACTTCCCAGAGTT
CCTCACCATGATGGCCCGTAAGATGAAGTACCGTGACACCGAGGAGGAGATCCGTGAGGCCTTCGGAGTC
TTCGACAAGGACGGAAACGGATACATCTCCGCCGCCGAGCTCCGTCACGTCATGACCAACCTCGGAGAGA
AGCTCACCGACGAGGAGGTCGACGAGATGATCCGTGAGGCCGACATCGACGGAGACGGACAGGTCAACTA
CGAGGAGTTCGTCCAGATGATGACCGCCAAGGGAGGACGTGGAGGATCTGGCGGCGCGCGATCCGGAGCC
ACCAACTTCTCCCTCCTCAAGCAGGCCGGAGACGTCGAGGAGAACCCAGGACCAGGTACCATGACCGCTC
CAAAGAAGAAACGCAAAGTACCGAGCTCAGAAAAAATGACGGCACCTAAAAAGAAACGCAAAGTACCGGT
CGCCGAGAAGACAGCCCCAAAAAAGAAGCGTAAAGTTCCACGCGTCAAAAATGCGCCTGTCTCCAAGGGA
GAGGAGCTCATCAAGGAGAACATGCACACCAAGCTCTACATGGAGGGAACCGTCAACAACCACCACTTCA
AGTGCACCCACGAAGGGGAGGGCAAGCCCTACGAGGGCACCCAGACCAACAGGATTAAGGTGGTGGAGGG
AGGCCCCCTGCCGTTCGCATTCGACATCCTGGCCACCTGCTTTATGTACGGGAGCAAGACCTTCATCAAC
CACACCCAAGGAATCCCAGACTTCTTCAAGCAATCCTTCGTAAGTTTAAACATGATTTTACTAACTAACT
AATCTGATTTAAATTTTCAGCCTGAGGGCTTCACATGGGAGAGAGTCACCACATACGAAGACGGGGGCGT
GCTTACCGTTACCCAGGACACCAGCCTCCAGGACGGCTGCTTGATCTACAACGTCAAGCTCAGAGGGGTG
AACTTCCCATCCAACGGCCCTGTGATGCAGAAGAAAACACTCGGCTGGGAGGCCAGTACCGAGACCCTGT
ACCCCGCTGACGGCGGCCTGGAAGGCAGATGCGACATGGCCCTGAAGCTCGTGGGCGGGGGCCACCTGCA
CTGCAACCTGAAGACCACATACAGATCCAAGAAACCCGCTAAGAACCTCAAGATGCCAGGAGTAAGTTTA
AACATATATATACTAACTAACCCTGATTATTTAAATTTTCAGGTCTACTTTGTGGACCGCAGACTGGAAA
GAATCAAGGAGGCCGACAATGAGACCTACGTCGAGCAGCACGAGGTGGCTGTGGCCAGATACTGCGACCT
CCCTAGCAAACTGGGGCACAAACTTAATGGCATGGACGAGCTGTACAAGTAAGCTCAGCATTCGTAGAAT
TGTAAGTTTAAACTTTCTCATACTAACTAACGCGCTCTATTTAAATTTTCAGAATTCCAACTGAGCGCCG
GTCGCTACCATTACCAACTTGTCTGGTGTCAAAAATAATAGGGGCCGCTGTCATCAGAGTAAGTTTAAAC
TGAGTTCTACTAACTAACGAGTAATATTTAAATTTTCAGCATCTCGCGCCCGTGCCTCTGACTTCTAAGT
CCAATTACTCTTCAACATCCCTACATGCTCTTTCTCCCTGTGCTCCCACCCCCTATTTTTGTTATTATCA
AAAAACTTCTCTTAATTTCTTTGTTTTTTAGCTTCTTTTAAGTCACCTCTAACAATGAAATTGTGTAGAT
TCAAAAATAGAATTAATTCGTAATAAAAAGTCGAAAAAAATTGTGCTCCCTCCCCCCATTAATAATAATT
CTATCCCAAAATCTACACAATGTTCTGTGTACACTTCTTATGTTTTTTACTTCTGATAAATTTTTTTGAA
ACATCATAGAAAAAACCGCACACAAAATACCTTATCATATGTTACGTTTCAGTTTATGACCGCAATTTTT
ATTTCTTCGCACGTCTGGGCCTCTCATGACGTCAAATCATGCTCATCGTGAAAAAGTTTTGGAGTATTTT
TGGAATTTTTCAATCAAGTGAAAGTTTATGAAATTAATTTTCCTGCTTTTGCTTTTTGGGGTTTCCCCTA
TTGTTTGTCAAGATTTCGAGGACGGCGTTTTTCTTGCTAAAATCACAAGTATTGATGAGCACGATGCAAG
AAAGATCGGAAGAAGGTTTGGGTTTGAGGCTCAGTGGAAGGTGAGTAGAAGTTGATAATTTGAAAGTGGA
GTAGTGTCTATGGGGTTTTTGCCTTAAATGACAGAATACATTCCCAATATACCAAACATAACTGTTTCCT
ACTAGTCGGCCGTACGGGCCCTTTCGTCTCGCGCGTTTCGGTGATGACGGTGAAAACCTCTGACACATGC
AGCTCCCGGAGACGGTCACAGCTTGTCTGTAAGCGGATGCCGGGAGCAGACAAGCCCGTCAGGGCGCGTC
AGCGGGTGTTGGCGGGTGTCGGGGCTGGCTTAACTATGCGGCATCAGAGCAGATTGTACTGAGAGTGCAC
CATATGCGGTGTGAAATACCGCACAGATGCGTAAGGAGAAAATACCGCATCAGGCGGCCTTAAGGGCCTC
GTGATACGCCTATTTTTATAGGTTAATGTCATGATAATAATGGTTTCTTAGACGTCAGGTGGCACTTTTC
GGGGAAATGTGCGCGGAACCCCTATTTGTTTATTTTTCTAAATACATTCAAATATGTATCCGCTCATGAG
ACAATAACCCTGATAAATGCTTCAATAATATTGAAAAAGGAAGAGTATGAGTATTCAACATTTCCGTGTC
GCCCTTATTCCCTTTTTTGCGGCATTTTGCCTTCCTGTTTTTGCTCACCCAGAAACGCTGGTGAAAGTAA
AAGATGCTGAAGATCAGTTGGGTGCACGAGTGGGTTACATCGAACTGGATCTCAACAGCGGTAAGATCCT
TGAGAGTTTTCGCCCCGAAGAACGTTTTCCAATGATGAGCACTTTTAAAGTTCTGCTATGTGGCGCGGTA
TTATCCCGTATTGACGCCGGGCAAGAGCAACTCGGTCGCCGCATACACTATTCTCAGAATGACTTGGTTG
AGTACTCACCAGTCACAGAAAAGCATCTTACGGATGGCATGACAGTAAGAGAATTATGCAGTGCTGCCAT
AACCATGAGTGATAACACTGCGGCCAACTTACTTCTGACAACGATCGGAGGACCGAAGGAGCTAACCGCT
TTTTTGCACAACATGGGGGATCATGTAACTCGCCTTGATCGTTGGGAACCGGAGCTGAATGAAGCCATAC
CAAACGACGAGCGTGACACCACGATGCCTGTAGCAATGGCAACAACGTTGCGCAAACTATTAACTGGCGA
ACTACTTACTCTAGCTTCCCGGCAACAATTAATAGACTGGATGGAGGCGGATAAAGTTGCAGGACCACTT
CTGCGCTCGGCCCTTCCGGCTGGCTGGTTTATTGCTGATAAATCTGGAGCCGGTGAGCGTGGGTCTCGCG
GTATCATTGCAGCACTGGGGCCAGATGGTAAGCCCTCCCGTATCGTAGTTATCTACACGACGGGGAGTCA
GGCAACTATGGATGAACGAAATAGACAGATCGCTGAGATAGGTGCCTCACTGATTAAGCATTGGTAACTG
TCAGACCAAGTTTACTCATATATACTTTAGATTGATTTAAAACTTCATTTTTAATTTAAAAGGATCTAGG
TGAAGATCCTTTTTGATAATCTCATGACCAAAATCCCTTAACGTGAGTTTTCGTTCCACTGAGCGTCAGA
CCCCGTAGAAAAGATCAAAGGATCTTCTTGAGATCCTTTTTTTCTGCGCGTAATCTGCTGCTTGCAAACA
AAAAAACCACCGCTACCAGCGGTGGTTTGTTTGCCGGATCAAGAGCTACCAACTCTTTTTCCGAAGGTAA
CTGGCTTCAGCAGAGCGCAGATACCAAATACTGTTCTTCTAGTGTAGCCGTAGTTAGGCCACCACTTCAA
GAACTCTGTAGCACCGCCTACATACCTCGCTCTGCTAATCCTGTTACCAGTGGCTGCTGCCAGTGGCGAT
AAGTCGTGTCTTACCGGGTTGGACTCAAGACGATAGTTACCGGATAAGGCGCAGCGGTCGGGCTGAACGG
GGGGTTCGTGCACACAGCCCAGCTTGGAGCGAACGACCTACACCGAACTGAGATACCTACAGCGTGAGCT
ATGAGAAAGCGCCACGCTTCCCGAAGGGAGAAAGGCGGACAGGTATCCGGTAAGCGGCAGGGTCGGAACA
GGAGAGCGCACGAGGGAGCTTCCAGGGGGAAACGCCTGGTATCTTTATAGTCCTGTCGGGTTTCGCCACC
TCTGACTTGAGCGTCGATTTTTGTGATGCTCGTCAGGGGGGCGGAGCCTATGGAAAAACGCCAGCAACGC
GGCCTTTTTACGGTTCCTGGCCTTTTGCTGGCCTTTTGCTCACATGTTCTTTCCTGCGTTATCCCCTGAT
TCTGTGGATAACCGTATTACCGCCTTTGAGTGAGCTGATACCGCTCGCCGCAGCCGAACGACCGAGCGCA
GCGAGTCAGTGAGCGAGGAAGCGGAAGAGCGCCCAATACGCAAACCGCCTCTCCCCGCGCGTTGGCCGAT
TCATTAATGCAGCTGGCACGACAGGTTTCCCGACTGGAAAGCGGGCAGTGAGCGCAACGCAATTAATGTG
AGTTAGCTCACTCATTAGGCACCCCAGGCTTTACACTTTATGCTTCCGGCTCGTATGTTGTGTGGAATTG
TGAGCGGATAACAATTTCACACAGGAAACAGCTATGACCATGATTACGCCAAGCTGTAAGTTTAAACATG
ATCTTACTAACTAACTATTCTCATTTAAATTTTCAGAGCTTAAAAATGGCTGAAATCACTCACAACGATG
GATACGCTAACAACTTGGAAATGAAATAAGCTTGGGCTGCAGCATGCGGCCGCTCTAATCACTATCACGT
GGGATCTGGATAAATTTTCTCCAAATTTCTCATAAAAAATGGAAAAAAAGAAAAGGAAATCCGGTTTGTG
TATTTCCATTTTCAATTTGATGCATTAAACCAGAACTTCGTTAATTTCCCTTCTCTTCTCCCTCAAGCGT
GCACACTTTTTTTAGATGAGAAGGGCTCTATTTCGATTGGTTGTTTTTGTTTTGAACCAGATTTTTTTTT
CACAAAAATAAAATTTGGAACCTTTTGCCAGTTTAATAAAGTTTTTTGTTGGGAATGTTCCTAAAAATTT
TTAATTTATCTAATATAAAACTTGATAGAAACATTAATTAACCTGCTTTTTTGCATTTATTTCCAACTGA
ATTAAAATAAATGTGAATTTTTTTTACTATGTAAATAAATCGAAAATTCTGGTTCCTGATTCTCAAGACC
GCATCTCAACTTTTCAGCCGGTAATTTGTCCGAGAGGAGTCCAATTTTCAAATTTTTGATCAAAATGTCT
ACTTTGATCGACATCCTCCTTCTTCTGCAAGGTGTGTATCATCGTCTTGAAATTTCAAATTCCCTAAGGG
AACGAAAAGCTTGTCTCTTTTGGCAGATTCGATTCGATTTCACCTCTTTCTCCCCCCTCCTGCCTACAAT
GTTGAAAGGGTCCCCTCCTTGTGCTCCAAATTGCTCATAAACTCCTCCATACTGGACGCTTCTTTTTGCG
GAAATTGGAGTCCCAGATATATTGGAAGAGATAAACGGTTTTCGGGTTTGCAGTTGTTGCCATTTTCACT
GATTTTTATTCAAGTAGTACTACTTGAAGTTTTGTTCCTGAGTAAAATTTTATAGGTTCCATGATTTATG
AAATTGTTCTATAGTAGCACCAAACTTTTCAGAACTTTTTTGTTTTTTTTTTCAATTTTACAGTAAAAAG
TTATTCTCAAATGTTTTCTCAATTTTTGCCCCTTATTAACTCACGTACGTATGTAGTTTACAGAGCGTAT
GTAGATGTAGTTCCAGTTTTTGGCACTTATAATTTTAGAAGTCGACCGATAATAAATGTTTAGGCATGCC
AAATCATCATAAGCTACTCAAAAAATAGAAAATTTTTGATATGTAGCAATTTTCTAAAACTTTATCTAAA
AATCTTTTTTTCCAAAAAATGCCTTTGGTTAATAAATTGTAAATCAAAATTCAGCAACAAAAAACCTCAC
TGGAAAAGTGGGAGTAAAAATACGAAATAAAATTTTCGTAACTTTTTGTCAAAACAGAATCTTAAATTTC
CCACTATACCCATTTGTCCTTCAAAAATGCCATTTAAAGTAAGCAAAGAGGTATCATAAATTCTCACAGA
ACGTATGTAGTTTTTGTGTCCTTTACTTCTCCATTGCCTCATATTTTCACTTTTTTCGTGGCCGCAGCTC
ACAGTGCACACATCACAGAATGTTCCAGAGCCGAATGATTTTGGATGGAATATCGAGTGATGAATATTCA
CCCGGGATTGGCCAAAGGACCCAAAGGTATGTTTCGAATGATACTAACATAACATAGAACATTTTCAGGA
GGACCCTTGGCTAGCGTCGACGGATCCAAAAAATGGGATCTCACCACCACCACCACCACGGAATGGCCTC
CATGACCGGAGGACAGCAGATGGGACGTGACCTCTACGACGACGACGACAAGGACCTCGCCACTATGGTC
GACTCCTCCCGTCGTAAGTGGAACAAGACCGGACACGCCGTCCGTGCCATCGGACGTCTCTCCTCCCTCG
AGAACGTCTACATCAAGGCCGACAAGCAGAAGAA
